>Addgene plasmid #116442 | pHAGE-NOTCH2NL-S165F | addgene full sequence | sequence record 252463 | Addgene NGS Result
TGGAAGGGCTAATTCACTCCCAAAGAAGACAAGATATCCTTGATCTGTGGATCTACCACACACAAGGCTA
CTTCCCTGATTAGCAGAACTACACACCAGGGCCAGGGGTCAGATATCCACTGACCTTTGGATGGTGCTAC
AAGCTAGTACCAGTTGAGCCAGATAAGGTAGAAGAGGCCAATAAAGGAGAGAACACCAGCTTGTTACACC
CTGTGAGCCTGCATGGGATGGATGACCCGGAGAGAGAAGTGTTAGAGTGGAGGTTTGACAGCCGCCTAGC
ATTTCATCACGTGGCCCGAGAGCTGCATCCGGAGTACTTCAAGAACTGCTGATATCGAGCTTGCTACAAG
GGACTTTCCGCTGGGGACTTTCCAGGGAGGCGTGGCCTGGGCGGGACTGGGGAGTGGCGAGCCCTCAGAT
CCTGCATATAAGCAGCTGCTTTTTGCCTGTACTGGGTCTCTCTGGTTAGACCAGATCTGAGCCTGGGAGC
TCTCTGGCTAACTAGGGAACCCACTGCTTAAGCCTCAATAAAGCTTGCCTTGAGTGCTTCAAGTAGTGTG
TGCCCGTCTGTTGTGTGACTCTGGTAACTAGAGATCCCTCAGACCCTTTTAGTCAGTGTGGAAAATCTCT
AGCAGTGGCGCCCGAACAGGGACTTGAAAGCGAAAGGGAAACCAGAGGAGCTCTCTCGACGCAGGACTCG
GCTTGCTGAAGCGCGCACGGCAAGAGGCGAGGGGCGGCGACTGGTGAGTACGCCAAAAATTTTGACTAGC
GGAGGCTAGAAGGAGAGAGATGGGTGCGAGAGCGTCAGTATTAAGCGGGGGAGAATTAGATCGCGATGGG
AAAAAATTCGGTTAAGGCCAGGGGGAAAGAAAAAATATAAATTAAAACATATAGTATGGGCAAGCAGGGA
GCTAGAACGATTCGCAGTTAATCCTGGCCTGTTAGAAACATCAGAAGGCTGTAGACAAATACTGGGACAG
CTACAACCATCCCTTCAGACAGGATCAGAAGAACTTAGATCATTATATAATACAGTAGCAACCCTCTATT
GTGTGCATCAAAGGATAGAGATAAAAGACACCAAGGAAGCTTTAGACAAGATAGAGGAAGAGCAAAACAA
AAGTAAGACCACCGCACAGCAAGCGGCCGGCCGCTGATCTTCAGACCTGGAGGAGGAGATATGAGGGACA
ATTGGAGAAGTGAATTATATAAATATAAAGTAGTAAAAATTGAACCATTAGGAGTAGCACCCACCAAGGC
AAAGAGAAGAGTGGTGCAGAGAGAAAAAAGAGCAGTGGGAATAGGAGCTTTGTTCCTTGGGTTCTTGGGA
GCAGCAGGAAGCACTATGGGCGCAGCGTCAATGACGCTGACGGTACAGGCCAGACAATTATTGTCTGGTA
TAGTGCAGCAGCAGAACAATTTGCTGAGGGCTATTGAGGCGCAACAGCATCTGTTGCAACTCACAGTCTG
GGGCATCAAGCAGCTCCAGGCAAGAATCCTGGCTGTGGAAAGATACCTAAAGGATCAACAGCTCCTGGGG
ATTTGGGGTTGCTCTGGAAAACTCATTTGCACCACTGCTGTGCCTTGGAATGCTAGTTGGAGTAATAAAT
CTCTGGAACAGATTTGGAATCACACGACCTGGATGGAGTGGGACAGAGAAATTAACAATTACACAAGCTT
AATACACTCCTTAATTGAAGAATCGCAAAACCAGCAAGAAAAGAATGAACAAGAATTATTGGAATTAGAT
AAATGGGCAAGTTTGTGGAATTGGTTTAACATAACAAATTGGCTGTGGTATATAAAATTATTCATAATGA
TAGTAGGAGGCTTGGTAGGTTTAAGAATAGTTTTTGCTGTACTTTCTATAGTGAATAGAGTTAGGCAGGG
ATATTCACCATTATCGTTTCAGACCCACCTCCCAACCCCGAGGGGACCCGACAGGCCCGAAGGAATAGAA
GAAGAAGGTGGAGAGAGAGACAGAGACAGATCCATTCGATTAGTGAACGGATCTCGACGGTATCGCCGAA
TTCACAAATGGCAGTATTCATCCACAATTTTAAAAGAAAAGGGGGGATTGGGGGGTACAGTGCAGGGGAA
AGAATAGTAGACATAATAGCAACAGACATACAAACTAAAGAATTACAAAAACAAATTACAAAAATTCAAA
ATTTTCGGGTTTATTACAGGGACAGCAGAGATCCAGTTTGGACTAGTCGTGAGGCTCCGGTGCCCGTCAG
TGGGCAGAGCGCACATCGCCCACAGTCCCCGAGAAGTTGGGGGGAGGGGTCGGCAATTGAACCGGTGCCT
AGAGAAGGTGGCGCGGGGTAAACTGGGAAAGTGATGTCGTGTACTGGCTCCGCCTTTTTCCCGAGGGTGG
GGGAGAACCGTATATAAGTGCAGTAGTCGCCGTGAACGTTCTTTTTCGCAACGGGTTTGCCGCCAGAACA
CAGGTAAGTGCCGTGTGTGGTTCCCGCGGGCCTGGCCTCTTTACGGGTTATGGCCCTTGCGTGCCTTGAA
TTACTTCCACCTGGCTGCAGTACGTGATTCTTGATCCCGAGCTTCGGGTTGGAAGTGGGTGGGAGAGTTC
GAGGCCTTGCGCTTAAGGAGCCCCTTCGCCTCGTGCTTGAGTTGAGGCCTGGCCTGGGCGCTGGGGCCGC
CGCGTGCGAATCTGGTGGCACCTTCGCGCCTGTCTCGCTGCTTTCGATAAGTCTCTAGCCATTTAAAATT
TTTGATGACCTGCTGCGACGCTTTTTTTCTGGCAAGATAGTCTTGTAAATGCGGGCCAAGATCTGCACAC
TGGTATTTCGGTTTTTGGGGCCGCGGGCGGCGACGGGGCCCGTGCGTCCCAGCGCACATGTTCGGCGAGG
CGGGGCCTGCGAGCGCGGCCACCGAGAATCGGACGGGGGTAGTCTCAAGCTGGCCGGCCTGCTCTGGTGC
CTGGCCTCGCGCCGCCGTGTATCGCCCCGCCCTGGGCGGCAAGGCTGGCCCGGTCGGCACCAGTTGCGTG
AGCGGAAAGATGGCCGCTTCCCGGCCCTGCTGCAGGGAGCTCAAAATGGAGGACGCGGCGCTCGGGAGAG
CGGGCGGGTGAGTCACCCACACAAAGGAAAAGGGCCTTTCCGTCCTCAGCCGTCGCTTCATGTGACTCCA
CGGAGTACCGGGCGCCGTCCAGGCACCTCGATTAGTTCTCGAGCTTTTGGAGTACGTCGTCTTTAGGTTG
GGGGGAGGGGTTTTATGCGATGGAGTTTCCCCACACTGAGTGGGTGGAGACTGAAGTTAGGCCAGCTTGG
CACTTGATGTAATTCTCCTTGGAATTTGCCCTTTTTGAGTTTGGATCTTGGTTCATTCTCAAGCCTCAGA
CAGTGGTTCAAAGTTTTTTTCTTCCATTTCAGGTGTCGTGAAGCGGCCCTGCAGATATCAACAAGTTTGT
ACAAAAAAGCAGGCACCATGTGTGTTACCTACCACAATGGCACAGGATACTGCAAATGTCCAGAAGGCTT
CTTGGGGGAATATTGTCAACATCGAGACCCCTGTGAGAAGAACCGCTGCCAGAATGGTGGGACTTGTGTG
GCCCAGGCCATGCTGGGGAAAGCCACGTGCCGATGTGCCTCAGGGTTTACAGGAGAGGACTGCCAGTACT
CGACATCTCATCCATGCTTTGTGTCTCGACCTTGCCTGAATGGCGGCACATGCCATATGCTCAGCCGGGA
TACCTATGAGTGCACCTGTCAAGTCGGGTTTACAGGTAAGGAGTGCCAATGGACCGATGCCTGCCTGTCT
CATCCCTGTGCAAATGGAAGTACCTGTACCACTGTGGCCAACCAGTTCTCCTGCAAATGCCTCACAGGCT
TCACAGGGCAGAAGTGTGAGACTGATGTCAATGAGTGTGACATTCCAGGACACTGCCAGCATGGTGGCAC
CTGCCTCAACCTGCCTGGTTTCTACCAGTGCCAGTGCCTTCAGGGCTTCACAGGCCAGTACTGTGACAGC
CTGTATGTGCCCTGTGCACCCTCGCCTTGTGTCAATGGAGGCACCTGTCGGCAGACTGGTGACTTCACTT
TTGAGTGCAACTGCCTTCCAGAAACAGTGAGAAGAGGAACAGAGCTCTGGGAAAGAGACAGGGAAGTCTG
GAATGGAAAAGAACACGATGAGAATTAGAACCCAGCTTTCTTGTACAAAGTGGTGATATCCAATTAACCC
TCACTAAAGGAATTGAGAAAGAGATAAATGATAGCCCTATAGTGAGTCGTATTACCACCCAACTTTTCTA
TACAAAGTGGTTGATATCCAGCACAGTGGCGGCCGCTCGAGTCTAGAGGGCCCGCGGTTCGAAGGTAAGC
CTATCCCTAACCCTCTCCTCGGTCTCGATTCTACGCGTACCGGTTAGTAATGAGATCCCTCCCCCCCCCC
TAACGTTACTGGCCGAAGCCGCTTGGAATAAGGCCGGTGTGCGTTTGTCTATATGTTATTTTCCACCATA
TTGCCGTCTTTTGGCAATGTGAGGGCCCGGAAACCTGGCCCTGTCTTCTTGACGAGCATTCCTAGGGGTC
TTTCCCCTCTCGCCAAAGGAATGCAAGGTCTGTTGAATGTCGTGAAGGAAGCAGTTCCTCTGGAAGCTTC
TTGAAGACAAACAACGTCTGTAGCGACCCTTTGCAGGCAGCGGAACCCCCCACCTGGCGACAGGTGCCTC
TGCGGCCAAAAGCCACGTGTATAAGATACACCTGCAAAGGCGGCACAACCCCAGTGCCACGTTGTGAGTT
GGATAGTTGTGGAAAGAGTCAAATGGCTCTCCTCAAGCGTATTCAACAAGGGGCTGAAGGATGCCCAGAA
GGTACCCCATTGTATGGGATCTGATCTGGGGCCTCGGTGCACATGCTTTACATGTGTTTAGTCGAGGTTA
AAAAAACGTCTAGGCCCCCCGAACCACGGGGACGTGGTTTTCCTTTGAAAAACACGATGATAATATGGCC
ACACATATGGTGAGCAAGGGCGAGGAGCTGTTCACCGGGGTGGTGCCCATCCTGGTCGAGCTGGACGGCG
ACGTAAACGGCCACAAGTTCAGCGTGTCCGGCGAGGGCGAGGGCGATGCCACCTACGGCAAGCTGACCCT
GAAGTTCATCTGCACCACCGGCAAGCTGCCCGTGCCCTGGCCCACCCTCGTGACCACCCTGACCTACGGC
GTGCAGTGCTTCAGCCGCTACCCCGACCACATGAAGCAGCACGACTTCTTCAAGTCCGCCATGCCCGAAG
GCTACGTCCAGGAGCGCACCATCTTCTTCAAGGACGACGGCAACTACAAGACCCGCGCCGAGGTGAAGTT
CGAGGGCGACACCCTGGTGAACCGCATCGAGCTGAAGGGCATCGACTTCAAGGAGGACGGCAACATCCTG
GGGCACAAGCTGGAGTACAACTACAACAGCCACAACGTCTATATCATGGCCGACAAGCAGAAGAACGGCA
TCAAGGTGAACTTCAAGATCCGCCACAACATCGAGGACGGCAGCGTGCAGCTCGCCGACCACTACCAGCA
GAACACCCCCATCGGCGACGGCCCCGTGCTGCTGCCCGACAACCACTACCTGAGCACCCAGTCCGCCCTG
AGCAAAGACCCCAACGAGAAGCGCGATCACATGGTCCTGCTGGAGTTCGTGACCGCCGCCGGGATCACTC
TCGGCATGGACGAGCTGTACAAGTAAATCGATAGATCCTAATCAACCTCTGGATTACAAAATTTGTGAAA
GATTGACTGGTATTCTTAACTATGTTGCTCCTTTTACGCTATGTGGATACGCTGCTTTAATGCCTTTGTA
TCATGCTATTGCTTCCCGTATGGCTTTCATTTTCTCCTCCTTGTATAAATCCTGGTTGCTGTCTCTTTAT
GAGGAGTTGTGGCCCGTTGTCAGGCAACGTGGCGTGGTGTGCACTGTGTTTGCTGACGCAACCCCCACTG
GTTGGGGCATTGCCACCACCTGTCAGCTCCTTTCCGGGACTTTCGCTTTCCCCCTCCCTATTGCCACGGC
GGAACTCATCGCCGCCTGCCTTGCCCGCTGCTGGACAGGGGCTCGGCTGTTGGGCACTGACAATTCCGTG
GTGTTGTCGGGGAAATCATCGTCCTTTCCTTGGCTGCTCGCCTGTGTTGCCACCTGGATTCTGCGCGGGA
CGTCCTTCTGCTACGTCCCTTCGGCCCTCAATCCAGCGGACCTTCCTTCCCGCGGCCTGCTGCCGGCTCT
GCGGCCTCTTCCGCGTCTTCGCCTTCGCCCTCAGACGAGTCGGATCTCCCTTTGGGCCGCCTCCCCGCCT
GAGATCCTTTAAGACCAATGACTTACAAGGCAGCTGTAGATCTTAGCCACTTTTTAAAAGAAAAGGGGGG
ACTGGAAGGGCTAATTCACTCCCAACGAAGACAAGATCTGCTTTTTGCTTGTACTGGGTCTCTCTGGTTA
GACCAGATCTGAGCCTGGGAGCTCTCTGGCTAACTAGGGAACCCACTGCTTAAGCCTCAATAAAGCTTGC
CTTGAGTGCTTCAAGTAGTGTGTGCCCGTCTGTTGTGTGACTCTGGTAACTAGAGATCCCTCAGACCCTT
TTAGTCAGTGTGGAAAATCTCTAGCAGTAGTAGTTCATGTCATCTTATTATTCAGTATTTATAACTTGCA
AAGAAATGAATATCAGAGAGTGAGAGGCCCGGGTTAATTAAGGAAAGGGCTAGATCATTCTTGAAGACGA
AAGGGCCTCGTGATACGCCTATTTTTATAGGTTAATGTCATGATAATAATGGTTTCTTAGACGTCAGGTG
GCACTTTTCGGGGAAATGTGCGCGGAACCCCTATTTGTTTATTTTTCTAAATACATTCAAATATGTATCC
GCTCATGAGACAATAACCCTGATAAATGCTTCAATAATATTGAAAAAGGAAGAGTATGAGTATTCAACAT
TTCCGTGTCGCCCTTATTCCCTTTTTTGCGGCATTTTGCCTTCCTGTTTTTGCTCACCCAGAAACGCTGG
TGAAAGTAAAAGATGCTGAAGATCAGTTGGGTGCACGAGTGGGTTACATCGAACTGGATCTCAACAGCGG
TAAGATCCTTGAGAGTTTTCGCCCCGAAGAACGTTTTCCAATGATGAGCACTTTTAAAGTTCTGCTATGT
GGCGCGGTATTATCCCGTGTTGACGCCGGGCAAGAGCAACTCGGTCGCCGCATACACTATTCTCAGAATG
ACTTGGTTGAGTACTCACCAGTCACAGAAAAGCATCTTACGGATGGCATGACAGTAAGAGAATTATGCAG
TGCTGCCATAACCATGAGTGATAACACTGCGGCCAACTTACTTCTGACAACGATCGGAGGACCGAAGGAG
CTAACCGCTTTTTTGCACAACATGGGGGATCATGTAACTCGCCTTGATCGTTGGGAACCGGAGCTGAATG
AAGCCATACCAAACGACGAGCGTGACACCACGATGCCTGTAGCAATGGCAACAACGTTGCGCAAACTATT
AACTGGCGAACTACTTACTCTAGCTTCCCGGCAACAATTAATAGACTGGATGGAGGCGGATAAAGTTGCA
GGACCACTTCTGCGCTCGGCCCTTCCGGCTGGCTGGTTTATTGCTGATAAATCTGGAGCCGGTGAGCGTG
GGTCTCGCGGTATCATTGCAGCACTGGGGCCAGATGGTAAGCCCTCCCGTATCGTAGTTATCTACACGAC
GGGGAGTCAGGCAACTATGGATGAACGAAATAGACAGATCGCTGAGATAGGTGCCTCACTGATTAAGCAT
TGGTAACTGTCAGACCAAGTTTACTCATATATACTTTAGATTGATTTAAAACTTCATTTTTAATTTAAAA
GGATCTAGGTGAAGATCCTTTTTGATAATCTCATGACCAAAATCCCTTAACGTGAGTTTTCGTTCCACTG
AGCGTCAGACCCCGTAGAAAAGATCAAAGGATCTTCTTGAGATCCTTTTTTTCTGCGCGTAATCTGCTGC
TTGCAAACAAAAAAACCACCGCTACCAGCGGTGGTTTGTTTGCCGGATCAAGAGCTACCAACTCTTTTTC
CGAAGGTAACTGGCTTCAGCAGAGCGCAGATACCAAATACTGTTCTTCTAGTGTAGCCGTAGTTAGGCCA
CCACTTCAAGAACTCTGTAGCACCGCCTACATACCTCGCTCTGCTAATCCTGTTACCAGTGGCTGCTGCC
AGTGGCGATAAGTCGTGTCTTACCGGGTTGGACTCAAGACGATAGTTACCGGATAAGGCGCAGCGGTCGG
GCTGAACGGGGGGTTCGTGCACACAGCCCAGCTTGGAGCGAACGACCTACACCGAACTGAGATACCTACA
GCGTGAGCTATGAGAAAGCGCCACGCTTCCCGAAGGGAGAAAGGCGGACAGGTATCCGGTAAGCGGCAGG
GTCGGAACAGGAGAGCGCACGAGGGAGCTTCCAGGGGGAAACGCCTGGTATCTTTATAGTCCTGTCGGGT
TTCGCCACCTCTGACTTGAGCGTCGATTTTTGTGATGCTCGTCAGGGGGGCGGAGCCTATGGAAAAACGC
CAGCAACGCGGCCTTTTTACGGTTCCTGGCCTTTTGCTGGCCTTTTGCTCACATGTTCTTTCCTGCGTTA
TCCCCTGATTCTGTGGATAACCGTATTACCGCCTTTGAGTGAGCTGATACCGCTCGCCGCAGCCGAACGA
CCGAGCGCAGCGAGTCAGTGAGCGAGGAAGCGGAAGAGCGCCCAATACGCAAACCGCCTCTCCCCGCGCG
TTGGCCGATTCATTAATGCAGCAAGCTCATGGCTGACTAATTTTTTTTATTTATGCAGAGGCCGAGGCCG
CCTCGGCCTCTGAGCTATTCCAGAAGTAGTGAGGAGGCTTTTTTGGAGGCCTAGGCTTTTGCAAAAAGCT
CCCCGTGGCACGACAGGTTTCCCGACTGGAAAGCGGGCAGTGAGCGCAACGCAATTAATGTGAGTTAGCT
CACTCATTAGGCACCCCAGGCTTTACACTTTATGCTTCCGGCTCGTATGTTGTGTGGAATTGTGAGCGGA
TAACAATTTCACACAGGAAACAGCTATGACATGATTACGAATTTCACAAATAAAGCATTTTTTTCACTGC
ATTCTAGTTGTGGTTTGTCCAAACTCATCAATGTATCTTATCATGTCTGGATCAACTGGATAACTCAAGC
TAACCAAAATCATCCCAAACTTCCCACCCCATACCCTATTACCACTGCCAATTACCTGTGGTTTCATTTA
CTCTAAACCTGTGATTCCTCTGAATTATTTTCATTTTAAAGAAATTGTATTTGTTAAATATGTACTACAA
ACTTAGTAGT
Features (pLannotate 1.2.2; 30 found; start..end, strand, type, name):
    377..634     +  LTR            5' LTR (truncated): truncated 5' long terminal repeat (LTR) from HIV-1
    681..806     +  misc_feature   HIV-1 Ψ: packaging signal of human immunodeficiency virus type 1
    790..1128    +  CDS            HIV-1 gag (fragment): gag protein from human immunodeficiency virus 1; gag
   1303..1536    +  misc_feature   RRE: The Rev response element (RRE) of HIV-1 allows for Rev-dependent mRNA export from the nucleus to the cytoplasm.
   1913..2013    +  CDS            Rev (fragment): human immunodeficiency virus 1 (HIV-1) Rev protein; rev; enhances nuclear export of unspliced and incompletely spliced viral mRNAs
   2058..2175    +  misc_feature   cPPT/CTS: central polypurine tract and central termination sequence of HIV-1
   2223..3401    +  promoter       EF-1α promoter: strong constitutive promoter for human elongation factor EF-1α
   3422..3442    +  protein_bind   attB1: mutant version of attB; core recombination site for the Gateway® BP reaction BP Clonase™
   3448..4155    +  CDS            NOTCH2NLA: NT2NA_HUMAN - Also known as N2N From Homo sapiens (Human).
   4160..4184    -  protein_bind   attB2: mutant version of attB; recombination site for the Gateway® BP reaction BP Clonase™
   4192..4210    +  promoter       T3 promoter: promoter for bacteriophage T3 RNA polymerase
   4236..4254    -  promoter       T7 promoter: promoter for bacteriophage T7 RNA polymerase
   4260..4278    -  protein_bind   attB4 (fragment): mutant version of attB; core recombination site for the Gateway® BP reaction BP Clonase™
   4334..4375    +  CDS            V5 tag: epitope tag from simian virus 5
   4501..4963    +  misc_feature   IRES: internal ribosome entry site (IRES) of the encephalomyocarditis virus (EMCV)
   4977..5696    +  CDS            EGFP: the original enhanced GFP (Yang et al., 1996) mammalian codon-optimized
   5710..6298    +  misc_feature   WPRE: woodchuck hepatitis virus posttranscriptional regulatory element
   6306..6371    +  CDS            nef (fragment): NEF_HV1Z2 - Experimental evidence at protein level: Swiss-Prot protein existence level 1. Extracellular Nef protein targets CD4(+) T-lymphocytes for apoptosis by interacting with CXCR4 surface receptors. From Human immunodeficiency virus type 1 group M subtype D (isolate Z2/CDC-Z34) (HIV-1).
   6373..6606    +  LTR            3' LTR (ΔU3): self-inactivating 3' long terminal repeat (LTR) from HIV-1
   6811..6915    +  promoter       AmpR promoter: bla
   6916..7776    +  CDS            AmpR: β-lactamase; bla; confers resistance to ampicillin, carbenicillin, and related antibiotics
   7947..8535    +  rep_origin     ori: high-copy-number ColE1/pMB1/pBR322/pUC origin of replication
   8718..8772    +  CDS            lacI (fragment): lac repressor; lacI; The lac repressor binds to the lac operator to inhibit transcription in E. coli. This inhibition can be relieved by adding lactose or isopropyl-β-D-thiogalactopyranoside (IPTG).
   8778..8871    +  rep_origin     SV40 ori (fragment): SV40 origin of replication
   8896..8933    +  CDS            lacI (fragment): lac repressor; lacI; The lac repressor binds to the lac operator to inhibit transcription in E. coli. This inhibition can be relieved by adding lactose or isopropyl-β-D-thiogalactopyranoside (IPTG).
   8946..8967    +  protein_bind   CAP binding site: CAP binding activates transcription in the presence of cAMP. E. coli catabolite activator protein
   8982..9012    +  promoter       lac promoter: promoter for the E. coli lac operon
   9020..9036    +  protein_bind   lac operator: The lac repressor binds to the lac operator to inhibit transcription in E. coli. This inhibition can be relieved by adding lactose or isopropyl-β-D-thiogalactopyranoside (IPTG). lac repressor encoded by lacI
   9070..9153    +  polyA_signal   SV40 poly(A) signal (fragment): SV40 polyadenylation signal
   9320..329     +  CDS            nef (fragment) (across the origin): NEF_HV1BR - Experimental evidence at protein level: Swiss-Prot protein existence level 1. Extracellular Nef protein targets CD4(+) T-lymphocytes for apoptosis by interacting with CXCR4 surface receptors (PubMed:14990729). From Human immunodeficiency virus type 1 group M subtype B (isolate BRU/LAI) (HIV-1).
