[The description below was written by a language model from this plasmid's Addgene catalogue record and pLannotate feature annotations shown in this document.]
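Description:
pHAGE-NOTCH2NL-S165F is an HIV-1-derived lentiviral expression plasmid of about 9.3 kb, built on the pHAGE backbone, that carries a human NOTCH2NL (NOTCH2NLA) open reading frame with the S165F missense substitution. It is propagated in E. coli through a high-copy ColE1/pUC-type origin and selected with ampicillin via the bla gene. The recombination-deficient Stbl3 strain is recorded as the growth host, a common choice for plasmids with repeated LTR sequences.

The transfer cassette is flanked by a truncated 5' LTR and a ΔU3 self-inactivating 3' LTR. It contains the Ψ packaging signal with adjoining gag fragment, the Rev response element for Rev-dependent nuclear export of the genomic RNA, and the cPPT/CTS, which aids transduction. Packaging functions are not encoded and must be supplied in trans. Within the provirus, the constitutive human EF-1α promoter drives the NOTCH2NL coding sequence, which sits between attB1 and attB2 sites left by Gateway recombination. Downstream lie short T3 and T7 promoter sequences, a partial attB4 site and a V5 epitope tag. The table does not show whether the V5 tag is in frame with the insert, so it should not be assumed to be fused. An EMCV IRES followed by EGFP lets the same transcript report on transduced cells by fluorescence, and a WPRE before the 3' LTR enhances transcript expression. No mammalian drug-selection marker is annotated.

The construct is intended for stable lentiviral expression of this mutant allele in mammalian cells, and it was deposited as part of a systematic effort to functionally annotate somatic mutations found in cancer.
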