Addgene plasmid #116442: pHAGE-NOTCH2NL-S165F
Purpose: Lentiviral expression of NOTCH2NL S165F
Depositing lab: Gordon Mills & Kenneth Scott. Depositing organization: Baylor College of Medicine. Publication: Systematic Functional Annotation of Somatic Mutations in Cancer. Ng PK, Li J, Jeong KJ, Shao S, Chen H, Tsang YH, Sengupta S, Wang Z, Bhavana VH, Tran R, Soewito S, Minussi DC, Moreno D, Kong K, Dogruluk T, Lu H, Gao J, Tokheim C, Zhou DC, Johnson AM, Zeng J, Ip CKM, Ju Z, Wester M, Yu S, Li Y, Vellano CP, Schultz N, Karchin R, Ding L, Lu Y, Cheung LWT, Chen K, Shaw KR, Meric-Bernstam F, Scott KL, Yi S, Sahni N, Liang H, Mills GB. Cancer Cell. 2018 Mar 12;33(3):450-462.e10. doi: 10.1016/j.ccell.2018.01.021. PubMed 29533785.
Backbone
  Vector backbone: pHAGE
  Vector type: Lentiviral
Growth in bacteria
  Bacterial resistance: Ampicillin, 100 μg/mL
  Growth temperature: 37°C
  Growth strain: Stbl3
  Copy number: High Copy
Gene/Insert
  Gene/Insert name: NOTCH2NL
  Species: H. sapiens (human)
  Mutation: S165F
  Entrez Gene: NOTCH2NLA (a.k.a. N2N, NOTCH2NL)
  Cloning method: Gateway Cloning
Terms and licenses: Academic/Nonprofit Terms; Industry Terms: Not Available to Industry
How to cite: pHAGE-NOTCH2NL-S165F was a gift from Gordon Mills & Kenneth Scott (Addgene plasmid # 116442 ; http://n2t.net/addgene:116442 ; RRID:Addgene_116442)
