>Addgene plasmid #116442 | pHAGE-NOTCH2NL-S165F | depositor partial sequence | sequence record 219316 | insert
ATGTGTGTTACCTACCACAATGGCACAGGATACTGCAAATGTCCAGAAGGCTTCTTGGGGGAATATTGTC
AACATCGAGACCCCTGTGAGAAGAACCGCTGCCAGAATGGTGGGACTTGTGTGGCCCAGGCCATGCTGGG
GAAAGCCACGTGCCGATGTGCCTCAGGGTTTACAGGAGAGGACTGCCAGTACTCGACATCTCATCCATGC
TTTGTGTCTCGACCTTGCCTGAATGGCGGCACATGCCATATGCTCAGCCGGGATACCTATGAGTGCACCT
GTCAAGTCGGGTTTACAGGTAAGGAGTGCCAATGGACCGATGCCTGCCTGTCTCATCCCTGTGCAAATGG
AAGTACCTGTACCACTGTGGCCAACCAGTTCTCCTGCAAATGCCTCACAGGCTTCACAGGGCAGAAGTGT
GAGACTGATGTCAATGAGTGTGACATTCCAGGACACTGCCAGCATGGTGGCACCTGCCTCAACCTGCCTG
GTTTCTACCAGTGCCAGTGCCTTCAGGGCTTCACAGGCCAGTACTGTGACAGCCTGTATGTGCCCTGTGC
ACCCTCGCCTTGTGTCAATGGAGGCACCTGTCGGCAGACTGGTGACTTCACTTTTGAGTGCAACTGCCTT
CCAGAAACAGTGAGAAGAGGAACAGAGCTCTGGGAAAGAGACAGGGAAGTCTGGAATGGAAAAGAACACG
ATGAGAATTAG
